Addgene plasmid #135971: rescue plasmid
Purpose: (Empty Backbone) expresses copGFP and puromycin resistance genes
Depositing lab: Yongming Wang. Depositing organization: Fudan University. Publication: krCRISPR: an easy and efficient strategy for generating conditional knockout of essential genes in cells. Wang B, Wang Z, Wang D, Zhang B, Ong SG, Li M, Yu W, Wang Y. J Biol Eng. 2019 Apr 24;13:35. doi: 10.1186/s13036-019-0150-y. eCollection 2019. PubMed 31049076.
Backbone
  Vector backbone: pCEP4FLAG
  Vector type: Mammalian Expression
  Selectable markers: Puromycin
Growth in bacteria
  Bacterial resistance: Ampicillin, 100 μg/mL
  Growth temperature: 37°C
  Growth strain: DH5alpha
  Copy number: High Copy
Gene/Insert
  Gene/Insert name: None
Terms and licenses: Academic/Nonprofit Terms; Industry Terms: Not Available to Industry
How to cite: rescue plasmid was a gift from Yongming Wang (Addgene plasmid # 135971 ; http://n2t.net/addgene:135971 ; RRID:Addgene_135971)
