[The description below was written by a language model from this plasmid's Addgene catalogue record and pLannotate feature annotations shown in this document.]
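Description:
The rescue plasmid is an empty-backbone mammalian expression vector built on pCEP4FLAG, an Epstein-Barr virus-based episomal backbone. It is propagated in E. coli through a high-copy ColE1/pUC-type origin with ampicillin resistance (AmpR under its own bla promoter). The annotated sequence of about 7.5 kb contains a fragment of the EBV oriP replication origin, the element that allows extrachromosomal maintenance in cells supplying EBNA1. No EBNA1 coding sequence appears in the feature table, so the record does not show whether the plasmid can sustain itself episomally on its own. Small annotated fragments of gL, rop, TcR and SV40 large T antigen appear to be backbone remnants rather than functional genes.

The payload begins with a tight TRE promoter (seven tet operators fused to a minimal CMV promoter), followed by a short multiple cloning site fragment where a gene of interest can be placed under tetracycline/doxycycline-regulated control. This requires a Tet transactivator, which is not annotated on this plasmid. Downstream, on the same strand, lie CopGFP, puromycin N-acetyltransferase and a truncated HSV thymidine kinase, ending near an SV40 polyadenylation signal. The table does not annotate a separate promoter or any linker elements for this marker cassette, so how these three reading frames are driven and joined is not stated. Together they provide fluorescent tracking, positive selection with puromycin and, through ΔTK, potential negative selection with ganciclovir-type nucleoside analogues.

The associated publication concerns conditional knockout of essential genes using CRISPR. That context and the plasmid's name suggest the vector carries a regulatable rescue copy of a target gene while the endogenous copy is disrupted.
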