Features (pLannotate 1.2.2; 17 found; start..end, strand, type, name):
      1..315     +  promoter       tight TRE promoter: Tet-responsive promoter PTight, consisting of seven tet operator sequences followed by the minimal CMV promoter
    320..351     +  misc_feature   MCS (fragment): pUC18/19 multiple cloning site
    507..1171    +  CDS            CopGFP (fragment): green fluorescent protein 2 from Pontellina plumata, also known as ppluGFP2 (Shagin et al., 2004)
   1313..1909    +  CDS            PuroR (fragment): puromycin N-acetyltransferase; pac from Streptomyces; confers resistance to puromycin
   1916..2911    +  CDS            ΔTK: truncated herpes simplex virus thymidine kinase (Salomon et al., 1995) confers sensitivity to nucleoside analogs such as acyclovir or ganciclovir
   2931..3065    -  polyA_signal   SV40 poly(A) signal: SV40 polyadenylation signal
   3088..3171    -  CDS            large T antigen (fragment): large T antigen from SV40 (simian virus 40)
   3174..3214    +  CDS            rop (fragment): Rop protein, which maintains plasmids at low copy number; rop
   3326..3344    -  misc_feature   MCS (fragment): pUC18/19 multiple cloning site
   3790..5144    -  rep_origin     oriP (fragment): Epstein-Barr virus oriP replication origin (Yates et al., 2000)
   5284..5412    -  CDS            gL (fragment): GL_EBVA8 - Experimental evidence at protein level: Swiss-Prot protein existence level 1. The heterodimer glycoprotein H-glycoprotein L is required for the fusion of viral and plasma membranes leading to virus entry into the host cell. Acts as a functional inhibitor of gH and maintains gH in an inhibited form. Upon binding to host integrins, gL dissociates from gH leading to activation of the viral fusion glycoproteins gB and gH. The heterodimer gH/gL targets also host EPHA2 to promote viral entry. From Epstein-Barr virus (strain AG876) (HHV-4) (Human herpesvirus 4).
   5430..5534    +  promoter       AmpR promoter: bla
   5535..6395    +  CDS            AmpR: β-lactamase; bla; confers resistance to ampicillin, carbenicillin, and related antibiotics
   6566..7154    +  rep_origin     ori: high-copy-number ColE1/pMB1/pBR322/pUC origin of replication
   7200..7323    -  CDS            TcR (fragment): tetracycline efflux protein; tet; confers resistance to tetracycline
   7338..7411    +  promoter       SV40 promoter (fragment): SV40 enhancer and early promoter
   7420..7438    +  protein_bind   tet operator: tetO; bacterial operator O2 for the tetR and tetA genes tetracycline repressor TetR
>Addgene plasmid #135971 | rescue plasmid | addgene full sequence | sequence record 313940 | Addgene NGS Result
GAGTTTACTCCCTATCAGTGATAGAGAACGTATGTCGAGTTTACTCCCTATCAGTGATAGAGAACGATGT
CGAGTTTACTCCCTATCAGTGATAGAGAACGTATGTCGAGTTTACTCCCTATCAGTGATAGAGAACGTAT
GTCGAGTTTACTCCCTATCAGTGATAGAGAACGTATGTCGAGTTTATCCCTATCAGTGATAGAGAACGTA
TGTCGAGTTTACTCCCTATCAGTGATAGAGAACGTATGTCGAGGTAGGCGTGTACGGTGGGAGGCCTATA
TAAGCAGAGCTCGTTTAGTGAACCGTCAGATCGCCTGGAGAATTCGAGCTCGGTACCCGGGGATCCTCTA
GTCAGCTGACGCGTGCTAGCGCGGCCGCATCGATAAGCTTGTCGACGATATCTCTAGAGCGATCGCTGAC
CGGTGAGGGCAGAGGAAGTCTTCTAACATGCGGTGACGTGGAGGAGAATCCCGGCCCTTCCGGAATGGAG
AGCGACGAGAGCGGCCTGCCCGCCATGGAGATCGAGTGCCGCATCACCGGCACCCTGAACGGCGTGGAGT
TCGAGCTGGTGGGCGGCGGAGAGGGCACCCCCAAGCAGGGCCGCATGACCAACAAGATGAAAAGCACCAA
AGGCGCCCTGACCTTCAGCCCCTACCTGCTGAGCCACGTGATGGGCTACGGCTTCTACCACTTCGGCACC
TACCCCAGCGGCTACGAGAACCCCTTCCTGCACGCCATCAACAACGGCGGCTACACCAACACCCGCATCG
AGAAGTACGAGGACGGCGGCGTGCTGCACGTGAGCTTCAGCTACCGCTACGAGGCCGGCCGCGTGATCGG
CGACTTCAAGGTGGTGGGCACCGGCTTCCCCGAGGACAGCGTGATCTTCACCGACAAGATCATCCGCAGC
AACGCCACCGTGGAGCACCTGCACCCCATGGGCGATAACGTGCTGGTGGGCAGCTTCGCCCGCACCTTCA
GCCTGCGCGACGGCGGCTACTACAGCTTCGTGGTGGACAGCCACATGCACTTCAAGAGCGCCATCCACCC
CAGCATCCTGCAGAACGGGGGCCCCATGTTCGCCTTCCGCCGCGTGGAGGAGCTGCACAGCAACACCGAG
CTGGGCATCGTGGAGTACCAGCACGCCTTCAAGACCCCCATCGCCTTCGCCAGATCCCGCGCTCAGTCGT
CCAATTCTGCCGTGGACGGCACCGCCGGACCCGGCTCCACCGGATCTCGCCTTAAGGGCAGCGGCGCCAC
CAACTTCAGCCTGCTGAAGCAGGCCGGCGACGTGGAGGAGAACCCCGGCCCCATGACCGAGTACAAGCCC
ACGGTGCGCCTCGCCACCCGCGACGACGTCCCCAGGGCCGTACGCACCCTCGCCGCCGCGTTCGCCGACT
ACCCCGCCACGCGCCACACCGTCGATCCGGACCGCCACATCGAGCGGGTCACCGAGCTGCAAGAACTCTT
CCTCACGCGCGTCGGGCTCGACATCGGCAAGGTGTGGGTCGCGGACGACGGCGCCGCGGTGGCGGTCTGG
ACCACGCCGGAGAGCGTCGAAGCGGGGGCGGTGTTCGCCGAGATCGGCCCGCGCATGGCCGAGTTGAGCG
GTTCCCGGCTGGCCGCGCAGCAACAGATGGAAGGCCTCCTGGCGCCGCACCGGCCCAAGGAGCCCGCGTG
GTTCCTGGCCACCGTCGGCGTCTCGCCCGACCACCAGGGCAAGGGTCTGGGCAGCGCCGTCGTGCTCCCC
GGAGTGGAGGCGGCCGAGCGCGCCGGGGTGCCCGCCTTCCTGGAGACCTCCGCGCCCCGCAACCTCCCCT
TCTACGAGCGGCTCGGCTTCACCGTCACCGCCGACGTCGAGGTGCCCGAAGGACCGCGCACCTGGTGCAT
GACCCGCAAGCCCGGTGCCGGATCCATGCCCACGCTACTGCGGGTTTATATAGACGGTCCTCACGGGATG
GGGAAAACCACCACCACGCAACTGCTGGTGGCCCTGGGTTCGCGCGACGATATCGTCTACGTACCCGAGC
CGATGACTTACTGGCAGGTGCTGGGGGCTTCCGAGACAATCGCGAACATCTACACCACACAACACCGCCT
CGACCAGGGTGAGATATCGGCCGGGGACGCGGCGGTGGTAATGACAAGCGCCCAGATAACAATGGGCATG
CCTTATGCCGTGACCGACGCCGTTCTGGCTCCTCATATCGGGGGGGAGGCTGGGAGCTCACATGCCCCGC
CCCCGGCCCTCACCCTCATCTTCGACCGCCATCCCATCGCCGCCCTCCTGTGCTACCCGGCCGCGCGATA
CCTTATGGGCAGCATGACCCCCCAGGCCGTGCTGGCGTTCGTGGCCCTCATCCCGCCGACCTTGCCCGGC
ACAAACATCGTGTTGGGGGCCCTTCCGGAGGACAGACACATCGACCGCCTGGCCAAACGCCAGCGCCCCG
GCGAGCGGCTTGACCTGGCTATGCTGGCCGCGATTCGCCGCGTTTACGGGCTGCTTGCCAATACGGTGCG
GTATCTGCAGGGCGGCGGGTCGTGGCGGGAGGATTGGGGACAGCTTTCGGGGACGGCCGTGCCGCCCCAG
GGTGCCGAGCCCCAGAGCAACGCGGGCCCACGACCCCATATCGGGGACACGTTATTTACCCTGTTTCGGG
CCCCCGAGTTGCTGGCCCCCAACGGCGACCTGTACAACGTGTTTGCCTGGGCCTTGGACGTCTTGGCCAA
ACGCCTCCGTCCCATGCACGTCTTTATCCTGGATTACGACCAATCGCCCGCCGGCTGCCGGGACGCCCTG
CTGCAACTTACCTCCGGGATGGTCCAGACCCACGTCACCACCCCCGGCTCCATACCGACGATCTGCGACC
TGGCGCGCACGTTTGCCCGGGAGATGGGGGAGGCTAACTGACTCGAGGCCGGCAAGGCCGGATCCAGACA
TGATAAGATACATTGATGAGTTTGGACAAACCACAACTAGAATGCAGTGAAAAAAATGCTTTATTTGTGA
AATTTGTGATGCTATTGCTTTATTTGTAACCATTATAAGCTGCAATAAACAAGTTAACAACAACAATTGC
ATTCATTTTATGTTTCAGGTTCAGGGGGAGGTGTGGGAGGTTTTTTAAAGCAAGTAAAACCTCTACAAAT
GTGGTATGGCTGATTATGATCCGGCTGCCTCGCGCGTTTCGGTGATGACGGTGAAAACCTCTGACACATG
CAGCTCCCGGAGACGGTCACAGCTTGTCTGTAAGCGGATGCCGGGAGCAGACAAGCCCGTCAGGGCGCGT
CAGCGGGTGTTGGCGGGTGTCGGGGCGCAGCCATGAGGTCGACTCTAGAGGATCGATCCCCGCCCCGGAC
GAACTAAACCTGACTACGACATCTCTGCCCCTTCTTCGCGGGGCAGTGCATGTAATCCCTTCAGTTGGTT
GGTACAACTTGCCAACTGGGCCCTGTTCCACATGTGACACGGGGGGGGACCAAACACAAAGGGGTTCTCT
GACTGTAGTTGACATCCTTATAAATGGATGTGCACATTTGCCAACACTGAGTGGCTTTCATCCTGGAGCA
GACTTTGCAGTCTGTGGACTGCAACACAACATTGCCTTTATGTGTAACTCTTGGCTGAAGCTCTTACACC
AATGCTGGGGGACATGTACCTCCCAGGGGCCCAGGAAGACTACGGGAGGCTACACCAACGTCAATCAGAG
GGGCCTGTGTAGCTACCGATAAGCGGACCCTCAAGAGGGCATTAGCAATAGTGTTTATAAGGCCCCCTTG
TTAACCCTAAACGGGTAGCATATGCTTCCCGGGTAGTAGTATATACTATCCAGACTAACCCTAATTCAAT
AGCATATGTTACCCAACGGGAAGCATATGCTATCGAATTAGGGTTAGTAAAAGGGTCCTAAGGAACAGCG
ATATCTCCCACCCCATGAGCTGTCACGGTTTTATTTACATGGGGTCAGGATTCCACGAGGGTAGTGAACC
ATTTTAGTCACAAGGGCAGTGGCTGAAGATCAAGGAGCGGGCAGTGAACTCTCCTGAATCTTCGCCTGCT
TCTTCATTCTCCTTCGTTTAGCTAATAGAATAACTGCTGAGTTGTGAACAGTAAGGTGTATGTGAGGTGC
TCGAAAACAAGGTTTCAGGTGACGCCCCCAGAATAAAATTTGGACGGGGGGTTCAGTGGTGGCATTGTGC
TATGACACCAATATAACCCTCACAAACCCCTTGGGCAATAAATACTAGTGTAGGAATGAAACATTCTGAA
TATCTTTAACAATAGAAATCCATGGGGTGGGGACAAGCCGTAAAGACTGGATGTCCATCTCACACGAATT
TATGGCTATGGGCAACACATAATCCTAGTGCAATATGATACTGGGGTTATTAAGATGTGTCCCAGGCAGG
GACCAAGACAGGTGAACCATGTTGTTACACTCTATTTGTAACAAGGGGAAAGAGAGTGGACGCCGACAGC
AGCGGACTCCACTGGTTGTCTCTAACACCCCCGAAAATTAAACGGGGCTCCACGCCAATGGGGCCCATAA
ACAAAGACAAGTGGCCACTCTTTTTTTTGAAATTGTGGAGTGGGGGCACGCGTCAGCCCCCACACGCCGC
CCTGCGGTTTTGGACTGTAAAATAAGGGTGTAATAACTTGGCTGATTGTAACCCCGCTAACCACTGCGGT
CAAACCACTTGCCCACAAAACCACTAATGGCACCCCGGGGAATACCTGCATAAGTAGGTGGGCGGGCCAA
GATAGGGGCGCGATTGCTGCGATCTGGAGGACAAATTACACACACTTGCGCCTGAGCGCCAAGCACAGGG
TTGTTGGTCCTCATATTCACGAGGTCGCTGAGAGCACGGTGGGCTAATGTTGCCATGGGTAGCATATACT
ACCCAAATATCTGGATAGCATATGCTATCCTAATCTATATCTGGGTAGCATAKGCTATCCTAATCTATAT
CTGGGTAGCATAKGCTATCCTAATCTATATCTGGGTAGYATATGCTATCCTAATYTATATCTGGGTAGYA
TATGCTATCCTAATYTATATCTGGGTAGCATAKGCTATCCTAATCTATATCTGGGTAGCATATGCTATCC
TAATCTATATCTGGGTAGYATATGCTATCCTAATCTGTATCCGGGTAGCATATGCTATCCTCATGCATAT
ACAGTCAGCATATGATACCCAGTAGTAGAGTGGGAGTGCTATCCTTTGCATATGCCGCCACCTCCCAAGG
GGGCGTGAATTTTCGCTGCTTGTCCTTTTCCTGCTGGTTGCTCCCATTCTTAGGTGAATTTAAGGAGGCC
AGGCTAAAGCCGTCGCATGTCTGATTGCTCACCAGGTAAATGTCGCTAATGTTTTCCAACGCGAGAAGGT
GAATTCTAGACGTCAGGTGGCACTTTTCGGGGAAATGTGCGCGGAACCCCTATTTGTTTATTTTTCTAAA
TACATTCAAATATGTATCCGCTCATGAGACAATAACCCTGATAAATGCTTCAATAATATTGAAAAAGGAA
GAGTATGAGTATTCAACATTTCCGTGTCGCCCTTATTCCCTTTTTTGCGGCATTTTGCCTTCCTGTTTTT
GCTCACCCAGAAACGCTGGTGAAAGTAAAAGATGCTGAAGATCAGTTGGGTGCACGAGTGGGTTACATCG
AACTGGATCTCAACAGCGGTAAGATCCTTGAGAGTTTTCGCCCCGAAGAACGTTTTCCAATGATGAGCAC
TTTTAAAGTTCTGCTATGTGGCGCGGTATTATCCCGTGTTGACGCCGGGCAAGAGCAACTCGGTCGCCGC
ATACACTATTCTCAGAATGACTTGGTTGAGTACTCACCAGTCACAGAAAAGCATCTTACGGATGGCATGA
CAGTAAGAGAATTATGCAGTGCTGCCATAACCATGAGTGATAACACTGCGGCCAACTTACTTCTGACAAC
GATCGGAGGACCGAAGGAGCTAACCGCTTTTTTGCACAACATGGGGGATCATGTAACTCGCCTTGATCGT
TGGGAACCGGAGCTGAATGAAGCCATACCAAACGACGAGCGTGACACCACGATGCCTGCAGCAATGGCAA
CAACGTTGCGCAAACTATTAACTGGCGAACTACTTACTCTAGCTTCCCGGCAACAATTAATAGACTGGAT
GGAGGCGGATAAAGTTGCAGGACCACTTCTGCGCTCGGCCCTTCCGGCTGGCTGGTTTATTGCTGATAAA
TCTGGAGCCGGTGAGCGTGGGTCTCGCGGTATCATTGCAGCACTGGGGCCAGATGGTAAGCCCTCCCGTA
TCGTAGTTATCTACACGACGGGGAGTCAGGCAACTATGGATGAACGAAATAGACAGATCGCTGAGATAGG
TGCCTCACTGATTAAGCATTGGTAACTGTCAGACCAAGTTTACTCATATATACTTTAGATTGATTTAAAA
CTTCATTTTTAATTTAAAAGGATCTAGGTGAAGATCCTTTTTGATAATCTCATGACCAAAATCCCTTAAC
GTGAGTTTTCGTTCCACTGAGCGTCAGACCCCGTAGAAAAGATCAAAGGATCTTCTTGAGATCCTTTTTT
TCTGCGCGTAATCTGCTGCTTGCAAACAAAAAAACCACCGCTACCAGCGGTGGTTTGTTTGCCGGATCAA
GAGCTACCAACTCTTTTTCCGAAGGTAACTGGCTTCAGCAGAGCGCAGATACCAAATACTGTCCTTCTAG
TGTAGCCGTAGTTAGGCCACCACTTCAAGAACTCTGTAGCACCGCCTACATACCTCGCTCTGCTAATCCT
GTTACCAGTGGCTGCTGCCAGTGGCGATAAGTCGTGTCTTACCGGGTTGGACTCAAGACGATAGTTACCG
GATAAGGCGCAGCGGTCGGGCTGAACGGGGGGTTCGTGCACACAGCCCAGCTTGGAGCGAACGACCTACA
CCGAACTGAGATACCTACAGCGTGAGCTATGAGAAAGCGCCACGCTTCCCGAAGGGAGAAAGGCGGACAG
GTATCCGGTAAGCGGCAGGGTCGGAACAGGAGAGCGCACGAGGGAGCTTCCAGGGGGAAACGCCTGGTAT
CTTTATAGTCCTGTCGGGTTTCGCCACCTCTGACTTGAGCGTCGATTTTTGTGATGCTCGTCAGGGGGGC
GGAGCCTATGGAAAAACGCCAGCAACGCGGCCTTTTTACGGTTCCTGGCCTTTTGCTGGCCTTGAAGCTG
TCCCTGATGGTCGTCATCTACCTGCCTGGACAGCATGGCCTGCAACGCGGGCATCCCGATGCCGCCGGAA
GCGAGAAGAATCATAATGGGGAAGGCCATCCAGCCTCGCGTCGAACTAGATGATCCGGCTGTGGAATGTG
TGTCAGTTAGGGTGTGGAAAGTCCCCAGGCTCCCCAGCAGGCAGAAGTATGCAAAGCATGCGAGTTTACT
CCCTATCAGTGATAGAGAACGTATGTCGAGTTTACTCCCTATCAGTGATAGAGAACGTATGTCGAGTTTA
CTCCCTATCAGTGATAGAGAACGTATGTC
