>Addgene plasmid #135971 | rescue plasmid | addgene partial sequence | sequence record 358095 | pBR322ori-F 5'-GGGAAACGCCTGGTATCTTT-3'
TCTGACTTGAGCGTCGATTTTTGTGATGCTCGTCAGGGGGGCGGAGCCTATGGAAAAACGCCAGCAACGC
GGCCTTTTTACGGTTCCTGGCCTTTTGCTGGCCTTGAAGCTGTCCCTGATGGTCGTCATCTACCTGCCTG
GACAGCATGGCCTGCAACGCGGGCATCCCGATGCCGCCGGAAGCGAGAAGAATCATAATGGGGAAGGCCA
TCCAGCCTCGCGTCGAACTAGATGATCCGGCTGTGGAATGTGTGTCAGTTAGGGTGTGGAAAGTCCCCAG
GCTCCCCAGCAGGCAGAAGTATGCAAAGCATGCGAGTTTACTCCCTATCAGTGATAGAGAACGTATGTCG
AGTTTACTCCCTATCAGTGATAGAGAACGTATGTCGAGTTTACTCCCTATCAGTGATAGAGAACGTATGT
CGAGTTTACTCCCTATCAGTGATAGAGAACGTATGTCGAGTTTACTCCCTATCAGTGATAGAGAACGATG
TCGAGTTTACTCCCTATCAGTGATAGAGAACGTATGTCGAGTTTACTCCCTATCAGTGATAGAGAACGTA
TGTCGAGTTTACTCCCTATCAGTGATAGAGAACGTATGTCGAGTTTATCCCTATCAGTGATAGAGAACGT
ATGTCGAGTTTACTCCCTATCAGTGATAGAGAACGTATGTCGAGGTAGGCGTGTACGGTGGGAGGCCTAT
ATAAGCAGAGCTCGTTTAGTGAACCGTCAGATCGCCTGGAGAATTCGAGCTCGGTACCCGGGGATCCTCT
AGTCAGCTGACGCGTGCTAGCGCGGCCGCATCGATAAGCTTGTCGACGATATCTCTAGAGCGATCGCTGA
CCGGTGAGGGCAGAGGAAGTCTTCTAACATGCGGTGACGTGGNGGAGAATCCCGGCCCTTCCGGAATG
